Addgene plasmid #164471: pSpCas9(BB)-2A-Puro(PX459)-GJA1 sgRNA
Purpose: Expresses sgRNA targeting human GJA1 locus
Depositing lab: Markus Kuehn. Depositing organization: University of Iowa. Publication: Absence of Connexin 43 results in smaller retinas and arrested, depolarized retinal progenitor cells in human retinal organoids. Cheng L, Cring MR, Wadkins DA, Kuehn MH. Stem Cells. 2022 Mar 9. pii: 6545973. doi: 10.1093/stmcls/sxac017. PubMed 35263762.
Backbone
  Vector backbone: pSpCas9(BB)-2A-Puro (PX459)
  Backbone manufacturer: Feng Zhang
  Backbone size w/o insert (bp): 9200
  Total vector size (bp): 9220
  Modifications to backbone: Insertion of a sgRNA sequence targeting GJA1
  Vector type: Mammalian Expression
  Selectable markers: Puromycin
Growth in bacteria
  Bacterial resistance: Ampicillin, 100 μg/mL
  Growth temperature: 37°C
  Growth strain: DH5alpha
  Copy number: High Copy
Gene/Insert
  Gene/Insert name: Gap junction alpha-1 (GJA1) (alt name: CX43)
  gRNA/shRNA sequence: AAGCCTACTCAACTGCTGGA
  Species: H. sapiens (human)
  GenBank ID: NM_000165.5
  Entrez Gene: GJA1 (a.k.a. AVSD3, CMDR, CX43, EKVP, EKVP3, GJAL, HLHS1, HSS, ODDD, PPKCA)
  Promoter: U6
  Cloning method: Restriction Enzyme; 5′ cloning site BbsI (destroyed during cloning); 3′ cloning site BbsI (destroyed during cloning)
  Sequencing primers: 5′ GAGGGCCTATTTCCCATGATTCC
Resource information
  A portion of this plasmid was derived from a plasmid made by: Matthew R. Cring
Terms and licenses: Academic/Nonprofit Terms; Industry Terms: Not Available to Industry
Depositor comments: A student in University of Iowa did this cloning.
How to cite: pSpCas9(BB)-2A-Puro(PX459)-GJA1 sgRNA was a gift from Markus Kuehn (Addgene plasmid # 164471 ; http://n2t.net/addgene:164471 ; RRID:Addgene_164471)
