[The description below was written by a language model from this plasmid's Addgene catalogue record and pLannotate feature annotations shown in this document.]
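Description:
pSpCas9(BB)-2A-Puro(PX459)-GJA1 sgRNA is an all-in-one CRISPR/Cas9 mammalian expression plasmid built on the PX459 backbone. It carries a single guide RNA directed against the human GJA1 locus, which encodes the gap junction protein connexin 43 (CX43). In bacteria it is maintained as a high-copy plasmid through a ColE1/pUC-type origin and selected with ampicillin via the β-lactamase gene. An f1 phage origin is also present. The catalogue gives a total size of about 9.2 kb, while the sequenced record is slightly longer at 9,305 nt.

The construct contains two expression units. A human U6 RNA polymerase III promoter drives the 20-nt GJA1 spacer, which was cloned into the BbsI sites (destroyed in the process) immediately upstream of the Streptococcus pyogenes gRNA scaffold. The annotation also detects a partial second copy of the scaffold just downstream. The second unit uses a hybrid CMV enhancer/chicken β-actin promoter with a chimeric intron to express S. pyogenes Cas9, annotated as contiguous N- and C-terminal portions and followed by a nucleoplasmin nuclear localization signal. Downstream lies puromycin N-acetyltransferase, which the plasmid name indicates is joined through a 2A self-cleaving peptide, although the 2A element is not separately annotated. A bGH polyadenylation signal terminates the transcript. A single AAV2 ITR lies beyond the cassette as a backbone remnant, which is not sufficient for AAV packaging.

After transfection, cells co-express Cas9 and the guide and can be enriched by transient puromycin selection, allowing targeted cleavage and disruption of GJA1. The associated publication concerns loss of connexin 43 in human retinal organoids.
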