Features (pLannotate 1.2.2; 21 found; start..end, strand, type, name):
      1..241     +  promoter       U6 promoter: RNA polymerase III promoter for human U6 snRNA
    271..346     +  misc_RNA       gRNA scaffold: guide RNA scaffold for the Streptococcus pyogenes CRISPR/Cas9 system
    353..396     +  misc_RNA       gRNA scaffold (fragment): guide RNA scaffold for the Streptococcus pyogenes CRISPR/Cas9 system
    443..728     +  enhancer       CMV enhancer: human cytomegalovirus immediate early enhancer; contains an 18-bp deletion relative to the standard CMV enhancer
    730..851     +  promoter       chicken β-actin promoter (fragment): contains a 21-bp deletion relative to the standard chicken β-actin promoter
    863..884     +  promoter       chicken β-actin promoter (fragment): No description available
    985..1135    +  promoter       chicken β-actin promoter (fragment): contains a 21-bp deletion relative to the standard chicken β-actin promoter
   1136..1363    +  intron         hybrid intron: hybrid between chicken β-actin (CBA) and minute virus of mice (MMV) introns (Gray et al., 2011)
   1501..3102    +  CDS            Cas9(N): N-terminal portion of Streptococcus pyogenes Cas9 (Zetsche et al., 2015)
   3103..5601    +  CDS            Cas9(C): C-terminal portion of Streptococcus pyogenes Cas9 (Zetsche et al., 2015)
   5602..5649    +  CDS            nucleoplasmin NLS: bipartite nuclear localization signal from nucleoplasmin
   5719..6318    +  CDS            PuroR (fragment): puromycin N-acetyltransferase; pac from Streptomyces; confers resistance to puromycin
   6352..6463    +  polyA_signal   bGH poly(A) signal: bovine growth hormone polyadenylation signal
   6568..6708    +  repeat_region  AAV2 ITR: inverted terminal repeat of adeno-associated virus serotype 2 inverted
   6713..6764    -  misc_feature   bom (fragment): basis of mobility region from pBR322
   6783..7238    +  rep_origin     f1 ori (sequence partly withheld): f1 bacteriophage origin of replication; arrow indicates direction of (+) strand synthesis
   7239..7288    -  misc_feature   bom (fragment): basis of mobility region from pBR322
   7390..7425    -  CDS            rop (fragment): Rop protein, which maintains plasmids at low copy number; rop
   7520..7624    +  promoter       AmpR promoter: bla
   7625..8485    +  CDS            AmpR: β-lactamase; bla; confers resistance to ampicillin, carbenicillin, and related antibiotics
   8656..9244    +  rep_origin     ori: high-copy-number ColE1/pMB1/pBR322/pUC origin of replication
>Addgene plasmid #164471 | pSpCas9(BB)-2A-Puro(PX459)-GJA1 sgRNA | addgene full sequence | sequence record 328047 | Addgene NGS Result
GAGGGCCTATTTCCCATGATTCCTTCATATTTGCATATACGATACAAGGCTGTTAGAGAGATAATTGGAA
TTAATTTGACTGTAAACACAAAGATATTAGTACAAAATACGTGACGTAGAAAGTAATAATTTCTTGGGTA
GTTTGCAGTTTTAAAATTATGTTTTAAAATGGACTATCATATGCTTACCGTAACTTGAAAGTATTTCGAT
TTCTTGGCTTTATATATCTTGTGGAAAGGACGAAACACCGAAGCCTACTCAACTGCTGGAGTTTTAGAGC
TAGAAATAGCAAGTTAAAATAAGGCTAGTCCGTTATCAACTTGAAAAAGTGGCACCGAGTCGGTGCTTTT
TTGTTTTAGAGCTAGAAATAGCAAGTTAAAATAAGGCTAGTCCGTTTTTAGCGCGTGCGCCAATTCTGCA
GACAAATGGCTCTAGAGGTACCCGTTACATAACTTACGGTAAATGGCCCGCCTGGCTGACCGCCCAACGA
CCCCCGCCCATTGACGTCAATAGTAACGCCAATAGGGACTTTCCATTGACGTCAATGGGTGGAGTATTTA
CGGTAAACTGCCCACTTGGCAGTACATCAAGTGTATCATATGCCAAGTACGCCCCCTATTGACGTCAATG
ACGGTAAATGGCCCGCCTGGCATTGTGCCCAGTACATGACCTTATGGGACTTTCCTACTTGGCAGTACAT
CTACGTATTAGTCATCGCTATTACCATGGTCGAGGTGAGCCCCACGTTCTGCTTCACTCTCCCCATCTCC
CCCCCCTCCCCACCCCCAATTTTGTATTTATTTATTTTTTAATTATTTTGTGCAGCGATGGGGGCGGGGG
GGGGGGGGGGGGGCGCCMCGGCGGGGGGGGGGGGGGGGGGGGGGGGGGGGGGGGGGGGGGGGGGGGGGGG
GGGGGGGGGGGGGGGGGGGGGGGGGGGGGGGGGGGGGGGGGGGGGGGGGGGGGGGGGGGGGGGGGGGGGN
GGGGGGGGGGGGGGGGGGGGGGGGGGGRGGGGSGGGGCGGGGCGAGGCGGAGAGGTGCGGCGGCAGCCAA
TCAGAGCGGCGCGCTCCGAAAGTTTCCTTTTATGGCGAGGCGGCGGCGGCGGCGGCCCTATAAAAAGCGA
AGCGCGCGGCGGGCGGGAGTCGCTGCGCGCTGCCTTCGCCCCGTGCCCCGCTCCGCCGCCGCCTCGCGCC
GCCCGCCCCGGCTCTGACTGACCGCGTTACTCCCACAGGTGAGCGGGCGGGACGGCCCTTCTCCTCCGGG
CTGTAATTAGCTGAGCAAGAGGTAAGGGTTTAAGGGATGGTTGGTTGGTGGGGTATTAATGTTTAATTAC
CTGGAGCACCTGCCTGAAATCACTTTTTTTCAGGTTGGACCGGTGCCACCATGGACTATAAGGACCACGA
CGGAGACTACAAGGATCATGATATTGATTACAAAGACGATGACGATAAGATGGCCCCAAAGAAGAAGCGG
AAGGTCGGTATCCACGGAGTCCCAGCAGCCGACAAGAAGTACAGCATCGGCCTGGACATCGGCACCAACT
CTGTGGGCTGGGCCGTGATCACCGACGAGTACAAGGTGCCCAGCAAGAAATTCAAGGTGCTGGGCAACAC
CGACCGGCACAGCATCAAGAAGAACCTGATCGGAGCCCTGCTGTTCGACAGCGGCGAAACAGCCGAGGCC
ACCCGGCTGAAGAGAACCGCCAGAAGAAGATACACCAGACGGAAGAACCGGATCTGCTATCTGCAAGAGA
TCTTCAGCAACGAGATGGCCAAGGTGGACGACAGCTTCTTCCACAGACTGGAAGAGTCCTTCCTGGTGGA
AGAGGATAAGAAGCACGAGCGGCACCCCATCTTCGGCAACATCGTGGACGAGGTGGCCTACCACGAGAAG
TACCCCACCATCTACCACCTGAGAAAGAAACTGGTGGACAGCACCGACAAGGCCGACCTGCGGCTGATCT
ATCTGGCCCTGGCCCACATGATCAAGTTCCGGGGCCACTTCCTGATCGAGGGCGACCTGAACCCCGACAA
CAGCGACGTGGACAAGCTGTTCATCCAGCTGGTGCAGACCTACAACCAGCTGTTCGAGGAAAACCCCATC
AACGCCAGCGGCGTGGACGCCAAGGCCATCCTGTCTGCCAGACTGAGCAAGAGCAGACGGCTGGAAAATC
TGATCGCCCAGCTGCCCGGCGAGAAGAAGAATGGCCTGTTCGGAAACCTGATTGCCCTGAGCCTGGGCCT
GACCCCCAACTTCAAGAGCAACTTCGACCTGGCCGAGGATGCCAAACTGCAGCTGAGCAAGGACACCTAC
GACGACGACCTGGACAACCTGCTGGCCCAGATCGGCGACCAGTACGCCGACCTGTTTCTGGCCGCCAAGA
ACCTGTCCGACGCCATCCTGCTGAGCGACATCCTGAGAGTGAACACCGAGATCACCAAGGCCCCCCTGAG
CGCCTCTATGATCAAGAGATACGACGAGCACCACCAGGACCTGACCCTGCTGAAAGCTCTCGTGCGGCAG
CAGCTGCCTGAGAAGTACAAAGAGATTTTCTTCGACCAGAGCAAGAACGGCTACGCCGGCTACATTGACG
GCGGAGCCAGCCAGGAAGAGTTCTACAAGTTCATCAAGCCCATCCTGGAAAAGATGGACGGCACCGAGGA
ACTGCTCGTGAAGCTGAACAGAGAGGACCTGCTGCGGAAGCAGCGGACCTTCGACAACGGCAGCATCCCC
CACCAGATCCACCTGGGAGAGCTGCACGCCATTCTGCGGCGGCAGGAAGATTTTTACCCATTCCTGAAGG
ACAACCGGGAAAAGATCGAGAAGATCCTGACCTTCCGCATCCCCTACTACGTGGGCCCTCTGGCCAGGGG
AAACAGCAGATTCGCCTGGATGACCAGAAAGAGCGAGGAAACCATCACCCCCTGGAACTTCGAGGAAGTG
GTGGACAAGGGCGCTTCCGCCCAGAGCTTCATCGAGCGGATGACCAACTTCGATAAGAACCTGCCCAACG
AGAAGGTGCTGCCCAAGCACAGCCTGCTGTACGAGTACTTCACCGTGTATAACGAGCTGACCAAAGTGAA
ATACGTGACCGAGGGAATGAGAAAGCCCGCCTTCCTGAGCGGCGAGCAGAAAAAGGCCATCGTGGACCTG
CTGTTCAAGACCAACCGGAAAGTGACCGTGAAGCAGCTGAAAGAGGACTACTTCAAGAAAATCGAGTGCT
TCGACTCCGTGGAAATCTCCGGCGTGGAAGATCGGTTCAACGCCTCCCTGGGCACATACCACGATCTGCT
GAAAATTATCAAGGACAAGGACTTCCTGGACAATGAGGAAAACGAGGACATTCTGGAAGATATCGTGCTG
ACCCTGACACTGTTTGAGGACAGAGAGATGATCGAGGAACGGCTGAAAACCTATGCCCACCTGTTCGACG
ACAAAGTGATGAAGCAGCTGAAGCGGCGGAGATACACCGGCTGGGGCAGGCTGAGCCGGAAGCTGATCAA
CGGCATCCGGGACAAGCAGTCCGGCAAGACAATCCTGGATTTCCTGAAGTCCGACGGCTTCGCCAACAGA
AACTTCATGCAGCTGATCCACGACGACAGCCTGACCTTTAAAGAGGACATCCAGAAAGCCCAGGTGTCCG
GCCAGGGCGATAGCCTGCACGAGCACATTGCCAATCTGGCCGGCAGCCCCGCCATTAAGAAGGGCATCCT
GCAGACAGTGAAGGTGGTGGACGAGCTCGTGAAAGTGATGGGCCGGCACAAGCCCGAGAACATCGTGATC
GAAATGGCCAGAGAGAACCAGACCACCCAGAAGGGACAGAAGAACAGCCGCGAGAGAATGAAGCGGATCG
AAGAGGGCATCAAAGAGCTGGGCAGCCAGATCCTGAAAGAACACCCCGTGGAAAACACCCAGCTGCAGAA
CGAGAAGCTGTACCTGTACTACCTGCAGAATGGGCGGGATATGTACGTGGACCAGGAACTGGACATCAAC
CGGCTGTCCGACTACGATGTGGACCATATCGTGCCTCAGAGCTTTCTGAAGGACGACTCCATCGACAACA
AGGTGCTGACCAGAAGCGACAAGAACCGGGGCAAGAGCGACAACGTGCCCTCCGAAGAGGTCGTGAAGAA
GATGAAGAACTACTGGCGGCAGCTGCTGAACGCCAAGCTGATTACCCAGAGAAAGTTCGACAATCTGACC
AAGGCCGAGAGAGGCGGCCTGAGCGAACTGGATAAGGCCGGCTTCATCAAGAGACAGCTGGTGGAAACCC
GGCAGATCACAAAGCACGTGGCACAGATCCTGGACTCCCGGATGAACACTAAGTACGACGAGAATGACAA
GCTGATCCGGGAAGTGAAAGTGATCACCCTGAAGTCCAAGCTGGTGTCCGATTTCCGGAAGGATTTCCAG
TTTTACAAAGTGCGCGAGATCAACAACTACCACCACGCCCACGACGCCTACCTGAACGCCGTCGTGGGAA
CCGCCCTGATCAAAAAGTACCCTAAGCTGGAAAGCGAGTTCGTGTACGGCGACTACAAGGTGTACGACGT
GCGGAAGATGATCGCCAAGAGCGAGCAGGAAATCGGCAAGGCTACCGCCAAGTACTTCTTCTACAGCAAC
ATCATGAACTTTTTCAAGACCGAGATTACCCTGGCCAACGGCGAGATCCGGAAGCGGCCTCTGATCGAGA
CAAACGGCGAAACCGGGGAGATCGTGTGGGATAAGGGCCGGGATTTTGCCACCGTGCGGAAAGTGCTGAG
CATGCCCCAAGTGAATATCGTGAAAAAGACCGAGGTGCAGACAGGCGGCTTCAGCAAAGAGTCTATCCTG
CCCAAGAGGAACAGCGATAAGCTGATCGCCAGAAAGAAGGACTGGGACCCTAAGAAGTACGGCGGCTTCG
ACAGCCCCACCGTGGCCTATTCTGTGCTGGTGGTGGCCAAAGTGGAAAAGGGCAAGTCCAAGAAACTGAA
GAGTGTGAAAGAGCTGCTGGGGATCACCATCATGGAAAGAAGCAGCTTCGAGAAGAATCCCATCGACTTT
CTGGAAGCCAAGGGCTACAAAGAAGTGAAAAAGGACCTGATCATCAAGCTGCCTAAGTACTCCCTGTTCG
AGCTGGAAAACGGCCGGAAGAGAATGCTGGCCTCTGCCGGCGAACTGCAGAAGGGAAACGAACTGGCCCT
GCCCTCCAAATATGTGAACTTCCTGTACCTGGCCAGCCACTATGAGAAGCTGAAGGGCTCCCCCGAGGAT
AATGAGCAGAAACAGCTGTTTGTGGAACAGCACAAGCACTACCTGGACGAGATCATCGAGCAGATCAGCG
AGTTCTCCAAGAGAGTGATCCTGGCCGACGCTAATCTGGACAAAGTGCTGTCCGCCTACAACAAGCACCG
GGATAAGCCCATCAGAGAGCAGGCCGAGAATATCATCCACCTGTTTACCCTGACCAATCTGGGAGCCCCT
GCCGCCTTCAAGTACTTTGACACCACCATCGACCGGAAGAGGTACACCAGCACCAAAGAGGTGCTGGACG
CCACCCTGATCCACCAGAGCATCACCGGCCTGTACGAGACACGGATCGACCTGTCTCAGCTGGGAGGCGA
CAAAAGGCCGGCGGCCACGAAAAAGGCCGGCCAGGCAAAAAAGAAAAAGGAATTCGGCAGTGGAGAGGGC
AGAGGAAGTCTGCTAACATGCGGTGACGTCGAGGAGAATCCTGGCCCAATGACCGAGTACAAGCCCACGG
TGCGCCTCGCCACCCGCGACGACGTCCCCAGGGCCGTACGCACCCTCGCCGCCGCGTTCGCCGACTACCC
CGCCACGCGCCACACCGTCGATCCGGACCGCCACATCGAGCGGGTCACCGAGCTGCAAGAACTCTTCCTC
ACGCGCGTCGGGCTCGACATCGGCAAGGTGTGGGTCGCGGACGACGGCGCCGCGGTGGCGGTCTGGACCA
CGCCGGAGAGCGTCGAAGCGGGGGCGGTGTTCGCCGAGATCGGCCCGCGCATGGCCGAGTTGAGCGGTTC
CCGGCTGGCCGCGCAGCAACAGATGGAAGGCCTCCTGGCGCCGCACCGGCCCAAGGAGCCCGCGTGGTTC
CTGGCCACCGTCGGCGTCTCGCCCGACCACCAGGGCAAGGGTCTGGGCAGCGCCGTCGTGCTCCCCGGAG
TGGAGGCGGCCGAGCGCGCCGGGGTGCCCGCCTTCCTGGAGACCTCCGCGCCCCACAACCTCCCCTTCTA
CGAGCGGCTCGGCTTCACCGTCACCGCCGACGTCGAGGTGCCCGAAGGACCGCGCACCTGGTGCATGACC
CGCAAGCCCGGTGCCTGAGAATTCTAACTAGAGCTCGCTGATCAGCCTCGACTGTGCCTTCTAGTTGCCA
GCCATCTGTTGTTTGCCCCTCCCCCGTGCCTTCCTTGACCCTGGAAGGTGCCACTCCCACTGTCCTTTCC
TAATAAAATGAGGAAATTGCATCGCATTGTCTGAGTAGGTGTCATTCTATTCTGGGGGGTGGGGTGGGGC
AGGACAGCAAGGGGGAGGATTGGGAAGAGAATAGCAGGCATGCTGGGGAGCGGCCGCAGGAACCCCTAGT
GATGGAGTTGGCCACTCCCTCTCTGCGCGCTCGCTCGCTCACTGAGGCCGGGCGACCAAAGGTCGCCCGA
CGCCCGGGCTTTGCCCGGGCGGCCTCAGTGAGCGAGCGAGCGCGCAGCTGCCTGCAGGGGCGCCTGATGC
GGTATTTTCTCCTTACGCATCTGTGCGGTATTTCACACCGCATA
[95 nt withheld, positions 6765-6859]
T
[46 nt withheld, positions 6861-6906]
C
[141 nt withheld, positions 6908-7048]
CCTTTGACGTTGGAGTCCACGTTCTTT
[37 nt withheld, positions 7076-7112]
ACTCTATCTCGGGCTATTCTTTTGATTTATAAGGGATTTTGCCGATTTCGGTCTATTGGTTAAAAAATGA
GCTGATTTAACAAAAATTTAACGCGAATTTTAACAAAATATTAACGTTTACAATTTTATGGTGCACTCTC
AGTACAATCTGCTCTGATGCCGCATAGTTAAGCCAGCCCCGACACCCGCCAACACCCGCTGACGCGCCCT
GACGGGCTTGTCTGCTCCCGGCATCCGCTTACAGACAAGCTGTGACCGTCTCCGGGAGCTGCATGTGTCA
GAGGTTTTCACCGTCATCACCGAAACGCGCGAGACGAAAGGGCCTCGTGATACGCCTATTTTTATAGGTT
AATGTCATGATAATAATGGTTTCTTAGACGTCAGGTGGCACTTTTCGGGGAAATGTGCGCGGAACCCCTA
TTTGTTTATTTTTCTAAATACATTCAAATATGTATCCGCTCATGAGACAATAACCCTGATAAATGCTTCA
ATAATATTGAAAAAGGAAGAGTATGAGTATTCAACATTTCCGTGTCGCCCTTATTCCCTTTTTTGCGGCA
TTTTGCCTTCCTGTTTTTGCTCACCCAGAAACGCTGGTGAAAGTAAAAGATGCTGAAGATCAGTTGGGTG
CACGAGTGGGTTACATCGAACTGGATCTCAACAGCGGTAAGATCCTTGAGAGTTTTCGCCCCGAAGAACG
TTTTCCAATGATGAGCACTTTTAAAGTTCTGCTATGTGGCGCGGTATTATCCCGTATTGACGCCGGGCAA
GAGCAACTCGGTCGCCGCATACACTATTCTCAGAATGACTTGGTTGAGTACTCACCAGTCACAGAAAAGC
ATCTTACGGATGGCATGACAGTAAGAGAATTATGCAGTGCTGCCATAACCATGAGTGATAACACTGCGGC
CAACTTACTTCTGACAACGATCGGAGGACCGAAGGAGCTAACCGCTTTTTTGCACAACATGGGGGATCAT
GTAACTCGCCTTGATCGTTGGGAACCGGAGCTGAATGAAGCCATACCAAACGACGAGCGTGACACCACGA
TGCCTGTAGCAATGGCAACAACGTTGCGCAAACTATTAACTGGCGAACTACTTACTCTAGCTTCCCGGCA
ACAATTAATAGACTGGATGGAGGCGGATAAAGTTGCAGGACCACTTCTGCGCTCGGCCCTTCCGGCTGGC
TGGTTTATTGCTGATAAATCTGGAGCCGGTGAGCGTGGAAGCCGCGGTATCATTGCAGCACTGGGGCCAG
ATGGTAAGCCCTCCCGTATCGTAGTTATCTACACGACGGGGAGTCAGGCAACTATGGATGAACGAAATAG
ACAGATCGCTGAGATAGGTGCCTCACTGATTAAGCATTGGTAACTGTCAGACCAAGTTTACTCATATATA
CTTTAGATTGATTTAAAACTTCATTTTTAATTTAAAAGGATCTAGGTGAAGATCCTTTTTGATAATCTCA
TGACCAAAATCCCTTAACGTGAGTTTTCGTTCCACTGAGCGTCAGACCCCGTAGAAAAGATCAAAGGATC
TTCTTGAGATCCTTTTTTTCTGCGCGTAATCTGCTGCTTGCAAACAAAAAAACCACCGCTACCAGCGGTG
GTTTGTTTGCCGGATCAAGAGCTACCAACTCTTTTTCCGAAGGTAACTGGCTTCAGCAGAGCGCAGATAC
CAAATACTGTTCTTCTAGTGTAGCCGTAGTTAGGCCACCACTTCAAGAACTCTGTAGCACCGCCTACATA
CCTCGCTCTGCTAATCCTGTTACCAGTGGCTGCTGCCAGTGGCGATAAGTCGTGTCTTACCGGGTTGGAC
TCAAGACGATAGTTACCGGATAAGGCGCAGCGGTCGGGCTGAACGGGGGGTTCGTGCACACAGCCCAGCT
TGGAGCGAACGACCTACACCGAACTGAGATACCTACAGCGTGAGCTATGAGAAAGCGCCACGCTTCCCGA
AGGGAGAAAGGCGGACAGGTATCCGGTAAGCGGCAGGGTCGGAACAGGAGAGCGCACGAGGGAGCTTCCA
GGGGGAAACGCCTGGTATCTTTATAGTCCTGTCGGGTTTCGCCACCTCTGACTTGAGCGTCGATTTTTGT
GATGCTCGTCAGGGGGGCGGAGCCTATGGAAAAACGCCAGCAACGCGGCCTTTTTACGGTTCCTGGCCTT
TTGCTGGCCTTTTGCTCACATGT
