>Addgene plasmid #164471 | pSpCas9(BB)-2A-Puro(PX459)-GJA1 sgRNA | depositor partial sequence | sequence record 319232 | Gap junction alpha-1 (GJA1) targeting sgRNA
AAGCCTACTCAACTGCTGGA
